>Addgene plasmid #73240 | SEC14L3 | depositor partial sequence | sequence record 134754 | insert
ATGCACCATCATCATCATCATTCTTCTGGTGTAGATCTGGGTACCGAGAACCTGTACTTCCAATCCATGA
GCGGCCGAGTTGGAGACCTGAGCCCCAAACAGGCAGAGACCCTGGCCAAGTTCCGAGAAAACGTCCAGGA
TGTGCTTCCTGCCCTGCCCAACCCTGATGATTATTTCCTTCTACGCTGGCTCCGAGCTCGGAATTTTGAC
TTGCAGAAGTCGGAGGCTTTGCTCCGCAAGTACATGGAGTTCCGGAAGACCATGGATATTGACCATATCC
TTGATTGGCAG
[597 nt withheld, positions 292-888]
AAGACTCAGTACGAGCACTCGGTGCAGATCAACCGCGGCTCATCACACCAAGTGGAATACGAGATCCTAT
TTCCAGGCTGCGTTCTCAGGTGGCAGTTCTCATCTGACGGTGCGGACATCGGCTTCGGAGTTTTCCTGAA
GACCAAGATGGGGGAGCGACAGCGGGCAGGGGAGATGACAGAGGTTCTACCCAGCCAGCGCTATAACGCC
CACATGGTGCCCGAGGATGGGAACCTCACCTGCTCAGAGGCCGGCGTCTATGTCCTACGCTTCGACAACA
CCTATAGCTTTGTCCACGCCAAGAAGGTCAGCTTCACAGTGGAGGTCCTGCTCCCTGACGAGGGCATGCA
GAAATATGATAAGGAGCTCACCCCTGTCTGACAGTAAAGGTGGATACGGATCCGAA
