>Addgene plasmid #73240 | SEC14L3 | addgene partial sequence | sequence record 142774 | T7 5'-TAATACGACTCACTATAGGG-3'
ACTTTAAGAAGGAGATATACATATGCACCATCATCATCATCATTCTTCTGGTGTAGATCTGGGTACCGAG
AACCTGTACTTCCAATCCATGAGCGGCCGAGTTGGAGACCTGAGCCCCAAACAGGCAGAGACCCTGGCCA
AGTTCCGAGAAAACGTCCAGGATGTGCTTCCTGCCCTGCCCAACCCTGATGATTATTTCCTTCTACGCTG
GCTCCGAGCTCGGAATTTTGACTTGCAGAAGTCGGAGGCTTTGCTCCGCAAGTACATGGAGTTCCGGAAG
ACCATGGATATTGACCATATCCTTGATTGGCAG
[439 nt withheld, positions 314-752]
