>Addgene plasmid #73240 | SEC14L3 | addgene partial sequence | sequence record 142775 | T7term 5'-GCTAGTTATTGCTCAGCGG-3'
TAGCAGCCGGATCTCAGTGGTGGTGGTGGTGGTGCTCGAGTGCGGCCGCAAGCTTGTCGACGGAGCTCGA
ATTCGGATCCGTATCCACCTTTACTGTCAGACAGGGGTGAGCTCCTTATCATATTTCTGCATGCCCTCGT
CAGGGAGCAGGACCTCCACTGTGAAGCTGACCTTCTTGGCGTGGACAAAGCTATAGGTGTTGTCGAAGCG
TAGGACATAGACGCCGGCCTCTGAGCAGGTGAGGTTCCCATCCTCGGGCACCATGTGGGCGTTATAGCGC
TGGCTGGGTAGAACCTCTGTCATCTCCCCTGCCCGCTGTCGCTCCCCCATCTTGGTCTTCAGGAAAACTC
CGAAGCCGATGTCCGCACCGTCAGATGAGAACTGCCACCTGAGAACGCAGCCTGGAAATAGGATCTCGTA
TTCCACTTGGTGTGATGAGCCGCGGTTGATCTGCACCGAGTGCTCGTACTGAGTCTT
[354 nt withheld, positions 478-831]
