[The description below was written by a language model from this plasmid's Addgene catalogue record.]
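Description:
SEC14L3 is a bacterial expression plasmid built on the pNIC28-Bsa4 backbone, a vector designed for ligation-independent cloning and widely used in structural genomics pipelines. It carries kanamycin resistance for selection in E. coli and is recorded as low copy. The record does not include a feature table, so the origin of replication and other backbone elements are not itemised here.

The insert is a roughly 1.3 kb coding fragment of human SEC14L3 (also known as TAP2), a member of the SEC14-like family of lipid-binding proteins. It was introduced by ligation-independent cloning downstream of a T7 promoter, so expression depends on a host that supplies T7 RNA polymerase, such as a DE3 lysogen; the depositor points to a BL21(DE3) derivative that also provides rare-codon tRNAs. The backbone contributes an N-terminal hexahistidine tag followed by a TEV protease cleavage site, which allows the recombinant protein to be captured by immobilised metal affinity chromatography and the tag then to be removed to leave a near-native protein.

The stated purpose is production of recombinant protein for structure determination, and the record cautions that the insert may be a construct-optimised fragment rather than the complete open reading frame. The depositor comments link the construct to a deposited crystal structure, consistent with its use for crystallography. It would also suit biochemical or biophysical work needing purified human SEC14L3.
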