Addgene plasmid #73240: SEC14L3
Purpose: Bacterial expression for structure determination; may not be full ORF
Depositing lab: Nicola Burgess-Brown. Depositing organization: University of Oxford.
Backbone
  Vector backbone: pNIC28-Bsa4
  Backbone manufacturer: SGC, Addgene Plasmid #26103
  Vector type: Bacterial Expression
Growth in bacteria
  Bacterial resistance: Kanamycin, 50 μg/mL
  Growth temperature: 37°C
  Growth strain: DH5alpha
  Copy number: Low Copy
Gene/Insert
  Gene/Insert name: SEC14L3 (alt names: SEC14L3C-c001; gi|383792169)
  Species: H. sapiens (human)
  Insert size (bp): 1294
  Entrez Gene: SEC14L3 (a.k.a. TAP2)
  Promoter: T7
  Tag / fusion protein: His-6-TEV (N terminal on backbone)
  Cloning method: Ligation Independent Cloning
  Sequencing primers: 5′ T7; 3′ T7 terminal
Terms and licenses: Academic/Nonprofit Terms; Industry Terms: Not Available to Industry
Depositor comments: Use BL21(DE3)-R3-pRARE2 for protein expression. See also 4UYB: http://www.thesgc.org/structures/4UYB
How to cite: SEC14L3 was a gift from Nicola Burgess-Brown (Addgene plasmid # 73240 ; http://n2t.net/addgene:73240 ; RRID:Addgene_73240)
